>Addgene plasmid #195098 | GFP-Sharpin S285A | addgene full sequence | sequence record 384613 | Addgene NGS Result
TAGTTATTAATAGTAATCAATTACGGGGTCATTAGTTCATAGCCCATATATGGAGTTCCGCGTTACATAA
CTTACGGTAAATGGCCCGCCTGGCTGACCGCCCAACGACCCCCGCCCATTGACGTCAATAATGACGTATG
TTCCCATAGTAACGCCAATAGGGACTTTCCATTGACGTCAATGGGTGGAGTATTTACGGTAAACTGCCCA
CTTGGCAGTACATCAAGTGTATCATATGCCAAGTACGCCCCCTATTGACGTCAATGACGGTAAATGGCCC
GCCTGGCATTATGCCCAGTACATGACCTTATGGGACTTTCCTACTTGGCAGTACATCTACGTATTAGTCA
TCGCTATTACCATGGTGATGCGGTTTTGGCAGTACATCAATGGGCGTGGATAGCGGTTTGACTCACGGGG
ATTTCCAAGTCTCCACCCCATTGACGTCAATGGGAGTTTGTTTTGGCACCAAAATCAACGGGACTTTCCA
AAATGTCGTAACAACTCCGCCCCATTGACGCAAATGGGCGGTAGGCGTGTACGGTGGGAGGTCTATATAA
GCAGAGCTGGTTTAGTGAACCGTCAGATCCGCTAGCGCTACCGGTCGCCACCATGGTGAGCAAGGGCGAG
GAGCTGTTCACCGGGGTGGTGCCCATCCTGGTCGAGCTGGACGGCGACGTAAACGGCCACAAGTTCAGCG
TGTCCGGCGAGGGCGAGGGCGATGCCACCTACGGCAAGCTGACCCTGAAGTTCATCTGCACCACCGGCAA
GCTGCCCGTGCCCTGGCCCACCCTCGTGACCACCCTGACCTACGGCGTGCAGTGCTTCAGCCGCTACCCC
GACCACATGAAGCAGCACGACTTCTTCAAGTCCGCCATGCCCGAAGGCTACGTCCAGGAGCGCACCATCT
TCTTCAAGGACGACGGCAACTACAAGACCCGCGCCGAGGTGAAGTTCGAGGGCGACACCCTGGTGAACCG
CATCGAGCTGAAGGGCATCGACTTCAAGGAGGACGGCAACATCCTGGGGCACAAGCTGGAGTACAACTAC
AACAGCCACAACGTCTATATCATGGCCGACAAGCAGAAGAACGGCATCAAGGTGAACTTCAAGATCCGCC
ACAACATCGAGGACGGCAGCGTGCAGCTCGCCGACCACTACCAGCAGAACACCCCCATCGGCGACGGCCC
CGTGCTGCTGCCCGACAACCACTACCTGAGCACCCAGTCCGCCCTGAGCAAAGACCCCAACGAGAAGCGC
GATCACATGGTCCTGCTGGAGTTCGTGACCGCCGCCGGGATCACTCTCGGCATGGACGAGCTGTACAAGT
CCGGACTCAGATCTCGAGCTCAAGCTTCGGCGCCGCCAGCGGGCGGGGCGGCGGCGGCGGCCTCGGACTT
GGGCTCCGCCGCAGTGCTCTTGGCTGTGCACGCCGCGGTGAGGCCGCTGGGCGCCGGGCCAGACGCCGAG
GCACAGCTGCGGAGGCTGCAGCTGAGCGCGGACCCTGAGAGGCCTGGGCGCTTCCGGCTGGAGCTGCTGG
GCGCGGGACCTGGGGCGGTTAATTTGGAGTGGCCCCTGGAGTCAGTTTCCTACACCATCCGAGGCCCCAC
CCAGCACGAGCTACAGCCTCCACCAGGAGGGCCTGGAACCCTCAGCCTGCACTTCCTCAACCCTCAGGAA
GCTCAGCGGTGGGCAGTCCTAGTCCGAGGTGCCACCGTGGAAGGACAGAATGGCAGCAAGAGCAACTCAC
CACCAGCCTTGGGCCCAGAAGCATGCCCTGTCTCCCTGCCCAGTCCCCCGGAAGCCTCCACACTCAAGGG
CCCTCCACCTGAGGCAGATCTTCCTAGGAGCCCTGGAAACTTGACGGAGAGAGAAGAGCTGGCAGGGAGC
CTGGCCCGGGCTATTGCAGGTGGAGACGAGAAGGGGGCAGCCCAAGTGGCAGCCGTCCTGGCCCAGCATC
GTGTGGCCCTGAGTGTTCAGCTTCAGGAGGCCTGCTTCCCACCTGGCCCCATCAGGTTACAAGTGACACT
TGAAGACGCTGCCTCTGCCGCATCCGCCGCGTCCTCTGCACACGTTGCCCTGCAGGTCCACCCCCACTGC
ACTGTTGCAGCTCTCCAGGAGCAGGTGTTCTCAGAGCTCGGTTTCCCGCCAGCCGTGCAACGCTGGGTCA
TCGGACGGTGCCTGTGTGTGCCTGAGCGCAGCCTTGCCGCCTACGGGGTTCGGCAGGATGGGGACCCTGC
TTTCCTCTACTTGCTGTCAGCTCCTCGAGAAGCCCCAGCCACAGGACCTAGCCCTCAGCACCCCCAGAAG
ATGGACGGGGAACTTGGACGCTTGTTTCCCCCATCATTGGGGCTACCCCCAGGCCCCCAGCCAGCTGCCT
CCAGCCTGCCCAGTCCACTCCAGCCCAGCTGGTCCTGTCCTTCCTGCACCTTCATCAATGCCCCAGACCG
CCCTGGCTGTGAGATGTGTAGCACCCAGAGGCCCTGCACTTGGGACCCCCTTGCTGCAGCTTCCACCTAG
TCTAGATAACTGATCATAATCAGCCATACCACATTTGTAGAGGTTTTACTTGCTTTAAAAAACCTCCCAC
ACCTCCCCCTGAACCTGAAACATAAAATGAATGCAATTGTTGTTGTTAACTTGTTTATTGCAGCTTATAA
TGGTTACAAATAAAGCAATAGCATCACAAATTTCACAAATAAAGCATTTTTTTCACTGCATTCTAGTTGT
GGTTTGTCCAAACTCATCAATGTATCTTAACGCGTAAATTGTAAGCGTTAATATTTTGTTAAAATTCGCG
TTAAATTTTTGTTAAATCAGCTCATTTTTTAACCAATAGGCCGAAATCGGCAAAATCCCTTATAAATCAA
AAGAATAGACCGAGATAGGGT
[37 nt withheld, positions 2892-2928]
AAAGAACGTGGACTCCAACGTCAAAGG
[49 nt withheld, positions 2956-3004]
T
[91 nt withheld, positions 3006-3096]
G
[124 nt withheld, positions 3098-3221]
CAGGTGGCACTTTTCGGGGAAATGTGCGCGGAACCCCTATTTGTTTATTTTTCTAAATACATTCAAATAT
GTATCCGCTCATGAGACAATAACCCTGATAAATGCTTCAATAATATTGAAAAAGGAAGAGTCCTGAGGCG
GAAAGAACCAGCTGTGGAATGTGTGTCAGTTAGGGTGTGGAAAGTCCCCAGGCTCCCCAGCAGGCAGAAG
TATGCAAAGCATGCATCTCAATTAGTCAGCAACCAGGTGTGGAAAGTCCCCAGGCTCCCCAGCAGGCAGA
AGTATGCAAAGCATGCATCTCAATTAGTCAGCAACCATAGTCCCGCCCCTAACTCCGCCCATCCCGCCCC
TAACTCCGCCCAGTTCCGCCCATTCTCCGCCCCATGGCTGACTAATTTTTTTTATTTATGCAGAGGCCGA
GGCCGCCTCGGCCTCTGAGCTATTCCAGAAGTAGTGAGGAGGCTTTTTTGGAGGCCTAGGCTTTTGCAAA
GATCGATCAAGAGACAGGATGAGGATCGTTTCGCATGATTGAACAAGATGGATTGCACGCAGGTTCTCCG
GCCGCTTGGGTGGAGAGGCTATTCGGCTATGACTGGGCACAACAGACAATCGGCTGCTCTGATGCCGCCG
TGTTCCGGCTGTCAGCGCAGGGGCGCCCGGTTCTTTTTGTCAAGACCGACCTGTCCGGTGCCCTGAATGA
ACTGCAAGACGAGGCAGCGCGGCTATCGTGGCTGGCCACGACGGGCGTTCCTTGCGCAGCTGTGCTCGAC
GTTGTCACTGAAGCGGGAAGGGACTGGCTGCTATTGGGCGAAGTGCCGGGGCAGGATCTCCTGTCATCTC
ACCTTGCTCCTGCCGAGAAAGTATCCATCATGGCTGATGCAATGCGGCGGCTGCATACGCTTGATCCGGC
TACCTGCCCATTCGACCACCAAGCGAAACATCGCATCGAGCGAGCACGTACTCGGATGGAAGCCGGTCTT
GTCGATCAGGATGATCTGGACGAAGAGCATCAGGGGCTCGCGCCAGCCGAACTGTTCGCCAGGCTCAAGG
CGAGCATGCCCGACGGCGAGGATCTCGTCGTGACCCATGGCGATGCCTGCTTGCCGAATATCATGGTGGA
AAATGGCCGCTTTTCTGGATTCATCGACTGTGGCCGGCTGGGTGTGGCGGACCGCTATCAGGACATAGCG
TTGGCTACCCGTGATATTGCTGAAGAGCTTGGCGGCGAATGGGCTGACCGCTTCCTCGTGCTTTACGGTA
TCGCCGCTCCCGATTCGCAGCGCATCGCCTTCTATCGCCTTCTTGACGAGTTCTTCTGAGCGGGACTCTG
GGGTTCGAAATGACCGACCAAGCGACGCCCAACCTGCCATCACGAGATTTCGATTCCACCGCCGCCTTCT
ATGAAAGGTTGGGCTTCGGAATCGTTTTCCGGGACGCCGGCTGGATGATCCTCCAGCGCGGGGATCTCAT
GCTGGAGTTCTTCGCCCACCCTAGGGGGAGGCTAACTGAAACACGGAAGGAGACAATACCGGAAGGAACC
CGCGCTATGACGGCAATAAAAAGACAGAATAAAACGCACGGTGTTGGGTCGTTTGTTCATAAACGCGGGG
TTCGGTCCCAGGGCTGGCACTCTGTCGATACCCCACCGAGACCCCATTGGGGCCAATACGCCCGCGTTTC
TTCCTTTTCCCCACCCCACCCCCCAAGTTCGGGTGAAGGCCCAGGGCTCGCAGCCAACGTCGGGGCGGCA
GGCCCTGCCATAGCCTCAGGTTACTCATATATACTTTAGATTGATTTAAAACTTCATTTTTAATTTAAAA
GGATCTAGGTGAAGATCCTTTTTGATAATCTCATGACCAAAATCCCTTAACGTGAGTTTTCGTTCCACTG
AGCGTCAGACCCCGTAGAAAAGATCAAAGGATCTTCTTGAGATCCTTTTTTTCTGCGCGTAATCTGCTGC
TTGCAAACAAAAAAACCACCGCTACCAGCGGTGGTTTGTTTGCCGGATCAAGAGCTACCAACTCTTTTTC
CGAAGGTAACTGGCTTCAGCAGAGCGCAGATACCAAATACTGTTCTTCTAGTGTAGCCGTAGTTAGGCCA
CCACTTCAAGAACTCTGTAGCACCGCCTACATACCTCGCTCTGCTAATCCTGTTACCAGTGGCTGCTGCC
AGTGGCGATAAGTCGTGTCTTACCGGGTTGGACTCAAGACGATAGTTACCGGATAAGGCGCAGCGGTCGG
GCTGAACGGGGGGTTCGTGCACACAGCCCAGCTTGGAGCGAACGACCTACACCGAACTGAGATACCTACA
GCGTGAGCTATGAGAAAGCGCCACGCTTCCCGAAGGGAGAAAGGCGGACAGGTATCCGGTAAGCGGCAGG
GTCGGAACAGGAGAGCGCACGAGGGAGCTTCCAGGGGGAAACGCCTGGTATCTTTATAGTCCTGTCGGGT
TTCGCCACCTCTGACTTGAGCGTCGATTTTTGTGATGCTCGTCAGGGGGGCGGAGCCTATGGAAAAACGC
CAGCAACGCGGCCTTTTTACGGTTCCTGGCCTTTTGCTGGCCTTTTGCTCACATGTTCTTTCCTGCGTTA
TCCCCTGATTCTGTGGATAACCGTATTACCGCCATGCAT
Features (pLannotate 1.2.2; 15 found; start..end, strand, type, name):
     61..364     +  enhancer       CMV enhancer: human cytomegalovirus immediate early enhancer
    365..568     +  promoter       CMV promoter: human cytomegalovirus (CMV) immediate early promoter
    613..1329    +  CDS            EGFP: EGFP is a basic (constitutively fluorescent) green fluorescent protein published in 1996, derived from Aequorea victoria. It is reported to be a rapidly-maturing weak dimer with moderate acid sensitivity.
   1330..1359    +  misc_feature   MCS (fragment): multiple cloning site
   1360..2517    +  CDS            SHARPIN: SHRPN_HUMAN - Also known as SIPL1. Experimental evidence at protein level: Swiss-Prot protein existence level 1. Component of the LUBAC complex which conjugates linear polyubiquitin chains in a head-to-tail manner to substrates and plays a key role in NF-kappa-B activation and regulation of inflammation. LUBAC conjugates linear polyubiquitin to IKBKG and RIPK1 and is involved in activation of the canonical NF-kappa-B and the JNK signaling pathways. Linear ubiquitination mediated by the LUBAC complex interferes with TNF-induced cell death and thereby prevents inflammation. LUBAC is recruited to
   2531..2615    +  CDS            large T antigen (fragment): large T antigen from SV40 (simian virus 40)
   2638..2759    +  polyA_signal   SV40 poly(A) signal: SV40 polyadenylation signal
   2793..3221    -  rep_origin     f1 ori (sequence partly withheld): f1 bacteriophage origin of replication; arrow indicates direction of (+) strand synthesis
   3248..3352    +  promoter       AmpR promoter: bla
   3354..3711    +  promoter       SV40 promoter: SV40 enhancer and early promoter
   3746..4540    +  CDS            NeoR/KanR: aminoglycoside phosphotransferase from Tn5; aph(3')-II (or nptII); confers resistance to neomycin, kanamycin, and G418 (Geneticin®)
   4561..4713    +  CDS            ble (fragment): BLE_KLEPN - Experimental evidence at protein level: Swiss-Prot protein existence level 1. Binding protein with a strong affinity to the bleomycin family of antibiotics. Binds to CL990; an antimitotic-antibiotic compound. From Klebsiella pneumoniae.
   4772..4819    +  polyA_signal   HSV TK poly(A) signal: herpes simplex virus thymidine kinase polyadenylation signal (Cole and Stacy, 1985)
   4910..4926    -  polyA_signal   bGH poly(A) signal (fragment): bovine growth hormone polyadenylation signal
   5148..5736    +  rep_origin     ori: high-copy-number ColE1/pMB1/pBR322/pUC origin of replication
