[The description below was written by a language model from this plasmid's Addgene catalogue record and pLannotate feature annotations shown in this document.]
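Description:
GFP-Sharpin S285A is a mammalian expression plasmid built on the pEGFP-C1 backbone. It produces human SHARPIN (also known as SIPL1) carrying a serine-to-alanine substitution at residue 285, fused at its N-terminus to EGFP. The sequenced plasmid is about 5.85 kb. Transcription is driven by the human cytomegalovirus immediate early enhancer and promoter. The EGFP coding sequence comes first and is joined through a short remnant of the multiple cloning site to the SHARPIN open reading frame, and the transcript ends at an SV40 polyadenylation signal. The insert was introduced by restriction cloning, but the record does not state the sites used.

In bacteria the plasmid replicates from a high-copy ColE1/pUC-type origin and is selected with kanamycin. The resistance gene is the Tn5 aminoglycoside phosphotransferase (NeoR/KanR). It sits behind a bacterial bla promoter and an SV40 enhancer/early promoter placed in tandem and is followed by an HSV TK polyadenylation signal, so the same cassette can also support G418 selection in transfected mammalian cells. An f1 origin is present as well, which allows single-stranded DNA production. The small annotated fragments of large T antigen, ble and the bGH poly(A) signal are probably backbone remnants or annotation matches rather than functional elements.

SHARPIN is a component of the LUBAC linear ubiquitin chain assembly complex, which is involved in NF-κB activation. The stated purpose of the plasmid is overexpression of the S285A mutant. Replacing serine with alanine removes a potential phosphorylation site, and the associated study concerns SHARPIN phosphorylation, ARP2/3 interaction and cancer cell invasion. The construct therefore probably serves as a fluorescently trackable, non-phosphorylatable variant for comparison with wild-type and other SHARPIN phosphosite mutants.
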