Addgene plasmid #195098: GFP-Sharpin S285A
Purpose: Gene Overexpression of Human SHARPINS285A
Depositing lab: Jukka Westermarck. Depositing organization: University of Turku. Publication: SHARPIN S146 phosphorylation mediates ARP2/3 interaction, cancer cell invasion and metastasis. Butt U, Khan MH, Pouwels J, Westermarck J. J Cell Sci. 2022 Oct 15;135(20):jcs260627. doi: 10.1242/jcs.260627. Epub 2022 Oct 13. PubMed 36148554.
Backbone
  Vector backbone: pEGFP-C1
  Vector type: Mammalian Expression
Growth in bacteria
  Bacterial resistance: Kanamycin, 50 μg/mL
  Growth temperature: 37°C
  Growth strain: DH5alpha
  Copy number: High Copy
Gene/Insert
  Gene/Insert name: SHARPIN
  Species: H. sapiens (human)
  Mutation: S285A
  Entrez Gene: SHARPIN (a.k.a. SIPL1)
  Cloning method: Restriction Enzyme; 5′ cloning site Unknown (unknown if destroyed)
Terms and licenses: Academic/Nonprofit Terms; Industry Terms: Not Available to Industry
How to cite: GFP-Sharpin S285A was a gift from Jukka Westermarck (Addgene plasmid # 195098 ; http://n2t.net/addgene:195098 ; RRID:Addgene_195098)
